Addgene plasmid #236155: EW418 PGK-IKZF1(2-3)-realDeimmunLink-NZF (FLP-IN)
Purpose: Plasmid encoding the IKZF1-derived portion of the ZNF35/IKZF1 zinc finger array attached by a deimmunized linker to the NZF transcriptional activation domain, under control of PGK promoter
Depositing lab: Xiaojing Gao. Depositing organization: Stanford University. Publication: Machine-guided dual-objective protein engineering for deimmunization and therapeutic functions. Wolfsberg E, Paul JS, Tycko J, Chen B, Bassik MC, Bintu L, Alizadeh AA, Gao XJ. Cell Syst. 2025 Jul 16;16(7):101299. doi: 10.1016/j.cels.2025.101299. Epub 2025 Jun 3. PubMed 40466641.
Backbone
  Vector backbone: FLP-IN
  Vector type: Mammalian Expression
  Selectable markers: Puromycin
Growth in bacteria
  Bacterial resistance: Ampicillin, 100 μg/mL
  Growth temperature: 37°C
  Growth strain: DH5alpha
  Copy number: High Copy
Gene/Insert
  Gene/Insert name: IKZF1(2-3)-deimmunLink-NZF
  Species: Synthetic
  Promoter: PGK
  Cloning method: Gibson Cloning
Terms and licenses: Academic/Nonprofit Terms; Industry Terms: Not Available to Industry
Depositor comments: See https://benchling.com/s/seq-RZlYNeyav4GMuGI7WtLf?m=slm-g1Tucl2xtu67n4rUWlZJfor annotated sequence. Please visit https://doi.org/10.1101/2025.02.24.639918 for bioRxiv preprint.
How to cite: EW418 PGK-IKZF1(2-3)-realDeimmunLink-NZF (FLP-IN) was a gift from Xiaojing Gao (Addgene plasmid # 236155 ; http://n2t.net/addgene:236155 ; RRID:Addgene_236155)
