[The description below was written by a language model from this plasmid's Addgene catalogue record and pLannotate feature annotations shown in this document.]
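Description:
EW418 PGK-IKZF1(2-3)-realDeimmunLink-NZF (FLP-IN) is a 5.6 kb mammalian expression plasmid built on a Flp-In-type backbone, designed for site-specific integration of a synthetic transcription factor component into an FRT-tagged genomic landing site. In bacteria it is maintained at high copy through a ColE1/pUC-type origin and selected with ampicillin via the β-lactamase gene. A partial f1 origin and remnants of lac regulatory sequence are also annotated in the backbone.

The payload is driven by the mouse PGK promoter and terminated by a bovine growth hormone polyadenylation signal. The open reading frame begins with a short IKZF1-derived zinc finger segment, described in the record as the IKZF1 portion (fingers 2-3) of a ZNF35/IKZF1 zinc finger array. A deimmunized linker joins it to NZF, a transcriptional activation domain. The feature table shows consecutive fragments matching human NCOA3, ZNF473 and a FOXO family member (annotated as FOXO6), consistent with NZF being a three-part composite of human-derived activator segments.

Downstream sits an FRT site immediately followed by a hygromycin resistance coding sequence and an SV40 polyadenylation signal, with no complete promoter annotated upstream. This is the usual Flp-In arrangement, in which FLP-mediated recombination places the marker behind a promoter at the genomic FRT site, so only correct integrants become resistant. The catalogue lists puromycin as the mammalian selectable marker, but the annotated sequence shows a hygromycin gene and no puromycin gene, a discrepancy the record does not resolve. The associated work concerns machine-guided deimmunization of therapeutic proteins, and this construct appears suited to testing the deimmunized linker within a synthetic zinc finger activator.
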