Features (pLannotate 1.2.2; 21 found; start..end, strand, type, name):
    177..1037    -  CDS            AmpR: β-lactamase; bla; confers resistance to ampicillin, carbenicillin, and related antibiotics
   1038..1142    -  promoter       AmpR promoter: bla
   1201..1253    -  misc_feature   bom (fragment): basis of mobility region from pBR322
   1408..1907    +  promoter       PGK promoter: mouse phosphoglycerate kinase 1 promoter
   1935..2009    +  CDS            Ikzf1 (fragment): IKZF1_MOUSE - Also known as Ikaros, Lyf1, Zfpn1a1, Znfn1a1. Experimental evidence at protein level: Swiss-Prot protein existence level 1. Transcription regulator of hematopoietic cell differentiation. Binds gamma-satellite DNA. Binds with higher affinity to gamma satellite A. Plays a role in the development of lymphocytes, B- and T-cells. Binds and activates the enhancer (delta-A element) of the CD3-delta gene. Repressor of the TDT (terminal deoxynucleotidyltransferase) gene during thymocyte differentiation. Regulates transcription through association with both HDAC-dependent and HDAC-independ
   2115..2261    +  CDS            NCOA3 (fragment): NCOA3_HUMAN - Also known as AIB1, BHLHE42, RAC3, TRAM1. Experimental evidence at protein level: Swiss-Prot protein existence level 1. Nuclear receptor coactivator that directly binds nuclear receptors and stimulates the transcriptional activities in a hormone- dependent fashion. Plays a central role in creating a multisubunit coactivator complex, which probably acts via remodeling of chromatin. Involved in the coactivation of different nuclear receptors, such as for steroids (GR and ER), retinoids (RARs and RXRs), thyroid hormone (TRs), vitamin D3 (VDR) and prostanoids (PPARs). Displays histon
   2277..2420    +  CDS            ZNF473 (fragment): ZN473_HUMAN - Also known as KIAA1141, ZFP100. Experimental evidence at protein level: Swiss-Prot protein existence level 1. Involved in histone 3'-end pre-mRNA processing by associating with U7 snRNP and interacting with SLBP/pre-mRNA complex. Increases histone 3'-end pre-mRNA processing but has no effect on U7 snRNP levels, when overexpressed. Required for cell cycle progression from G1 to S phases. From Homo sapiens (Human).
   2436..2570    +  CDS            FOXO6 (fragment): FOXO6_HUMAN - Experimental evidence at protein level: Swiss-Prot protein existence level 1. Transcriptional activator. From Homo sapiens (Human).
   2683..2907    +  polyA_signal   bGH poly(A) signal: bovine growth hormone polyadenylation signal
   2923..2946    +  polyA_signal   bGH poly(A) signal (fragment): bovine growth hormone polyadenylation signal
   2950..2971    +  promoter       SV40 promoter (fragment): SV40 enhancer and early promoter
   2992..3225    +  rep_origin     f1 ori (fragment) (sequence partly withheld): f1 bacteriophage origin of replication; arrow indicates direction of (+) strand synthesis
   3230..3277    +  protein_bind   FRT: FLP-mediated recombination occurs in the 8-bp core sequence TCTAGAAA (Turan and Bode, 2011). FLP recombinase from the Saccharomyces cerevisiae 2μ plasmid
   3285..4307    +  CDS            HygR: aminoglycoside phosphotransferase from E. coli; aph(4)-Ia; confers resistance to hygromycin
   4317..4442    +  CDS            ble (fragment): BLE_KLEPN - Experimental evidence at protein level: Swiss-Prot protein existence level 1. Binding protein with a strong affinity to the bleomycin family of antibiotics. Binds to CL990; an antimitotic-antibiotic compound. From Klebsiella pneumoniae.
   4437..4558    +  polyA_signal   SV40 poly(A) signal: SV40 polyadenylation signal
   4631..4647    -  protein_bind   lac operator: The lac repressor binds to the lac operator to inhibit transcription in E. coli. This inhibition can be relieved by adding lactose or isopropyl-β-D-thiogalactopyranoside (IPTG). lac repressor encoded by lacI
   4655..4685    -  promoter       lac promoter: promoter for the E. coli lac operon
   4700..4721    -  protein_bind   CAP binding site: CAP binding activates transcription in the presence of cAMP. E. coli catabolite activator protein
   4734..4826    -  CDS            lacI (fragment): lac repressor; lacI; The lac repressor binds to the lac operator to inhibit transcription in E. coli. This inhibition can be relieved by adding lactose or isopropyl-β-D-thiogalactopyranoside (IPTG).
   5009..6       -  rep_origin     ori (across the origin): high-copy-number ColE1/pMB1/pBR322/pUC origin of replication
>Addgene plasmid #236155 | EW418 PGK-IKZF1(2-3)-realDeimmunLink-NZF (FLP-IN) | addgene full sequence | sequence record 468411 | Addgene NGS Result
TCTCAAGAAGATCCTTTGATCTTTTCTACGGGGTCTGACGCTCAGTGGAACGAAAACTCACGTTAAGGGA
TTTTGGTCATGAGATTATCAAAAAGGATCTTCACCTAGATCCTTTTAAATTAAAAATGAAGTTTTAAATC
AATCTAAAGTATATATGAGTAAACTTGGTCTGACAGTTACCAATGCTTAATCAGTGAGGCACCTATCTCA
GCGATCTGTCTATTTCGTTCATCCATAGTTGCCTGACTCCCCGTCGTGTAGATAACTACGATACGGGAGG
GCTTACCATCTGGCCCCAGTGCTGCAATGATACCGCGAGACCCACGCTCACCGGCTCCAGATTTATCAGC
AATAAACCAGCCAGCCGGAAGGGCCGAGCGCAGAAGTGGTCCTGCAACTTTATCCGCCTCCATCCAGTCT
ATTAATTGTTGCCGGGAAGCTAGAGTAAGTAGTTCGCCAGTTAATAGTTTGCGCAACGTTGTTGCCATTG
CTACAGGCATCGTGGTGTCACGCTCGTCGTTTGGTATGGCTTCATTCAGCTCCGGTTCCCAACGATCAAG
GCGAGTTACATGATCCCCCATGTTGTGCAAAAAAGCGGTTAGCTCCTTCGGTCCTCCGATCGTTGTCAGA
AGTAAGTTGGCCGCAGTGTTATCACTCATGGTTATGGCAGCACTGCATAATTCTCTTACTGTCATGCCAT
CCGTAAGATGCTTTTCTGTGACTGGTGAGTACTCAACCAAGTCATTCTGAGAATAGTGTATGCGGCGACC
GAGTTGCTCTTGCCCGGCGTCAATACGGGATAATACCGCGCCACATAGCAGAACTTTAAAAGTGCTCATC
ATTGGAAAACGTTCTTCGGGGCGAAAACTCTCAAGGATCTTACCGCTGTTGAGATCCAGTTCGATGTAAC
CCACTCGTGCACCCAACTGATCTTCAGCATCTTTTACTTTCACCAGCGTTTCTGGGTGAGCAAAAACAGG
AAGGCAAAATGCCGCAAAAAAGGGAATAAGGGCGACACGGAAATGTTGAATACTCATACTCTTCCTTTTT
CAATATTATTGAAGCATTTATCAGGGTTATTGTCTCATGAGCGGATACATATTTGAATGTATTTAGAAAA
ATAAACAAATAGGGGTTCCGCGCACATTTCCCCGAAAAGTGCCACCTGACGTCGACGGATCGGGAGATCT
CCCGATCCCCTATGGTGCACTCTCAGTACAATCTGCTCTGATGCCGCATAGTTAAGCCAGTATCTGCTCC
CTGCTTGTGTGTTGGAGGTCGCTGAGTAGTGCGCGAGCAAAATTTAAGCTACAACAAGGCAAGGCTTGAC
CGACAATTGCATGAAGAATCTGCTTAGGGTTAGGCGTTTTGCGCTGCTTCGTACGGGCCAGATATACGCG
TTCTACCGGGTAGGGGAGGCGCTTTTCCCAAGGCAGTCTGGAGCATGCGCTTTAGCAGCCCCGCTGGGCA
CTTGGCGCTACACAAGTGGCCTCTGGCCTCGCACACATTCCACATCCACCGGTAGGCGCCAACCGGCTCC
GTTCTTTGGTGGCCCCTTCGCGCCACCTTCTACTCCTCCCCTAGTCAGGAAGTTCCCCCCCGCCCCGCAG
CTCGCGTCGTGCAGGACGTGACAAATGGAAGTAGCACGTCTCATTAGTCTCGTGCAGATGGACAGCACCG
CTGAGCAATGGAAGCGGGTAGGCCTTTGGGGCAGCGGCCAATAGCAGCTTTGCTCCTTCGCTTTCTGGGC
TCAGAGGCTGGGAAGGGGTGGGTCCGGGGGCGGGCTCAGGGGCGGGCTCAGGGGCGGGGCGGGCGCCCGA
AGGTCCTCCGGAGGCCCGGCATTCTGCACGCTTCAAAAGCGCACGTCTGCCGCGCTGTTCTCCTCTTCCT
CATCTCCGGGCCTTTCGACCTGCAGCCCAAGCTTCGCCACCATGTTCCAATGCAATCAGTGCGGGGCATC
TTTCACTCAGAAGGGGAACTTACTGCGCCATATTAAATTGCACTCTGGTGAGAAACCGTTTAAATGTCAC
TTATGCAACTACGCCTGCAGGCGCAGAGATGCCTTGACCGGCCACCTCAGAACCCATGGCTGGAGCGGAG
GCGATGGCATGAGCGAGGGCCAGAGCGACGAGAGAGCCCTGCTGGACCAGCTGCACACCCTGCTGAGCAA
CACCGACGCCACCGGCCTGGAGGAGATCGACAGAGCCCTGGGCATCCCCGAGCTGGTGAACCAGGGCCAG
GCCCTGGAGCCCAAGCAGGACGGAGGCTGGGGATCTATGGCCGAGGAATTCGTGACCCTGAAGGACGTGG
GCATGGACTTCACCCTGGGCGACTGGGAGCAGCTGGGCCTGGAGCAGGGCGACACCTTCTGGGACACCGC
CCTGGACAACTGCCAGGACCTGTTCCTGCTGGACCCCCCTGGCGGAGGAGACGGCCTTGGTTTGGGACAC
GAGAAGTTCCCCAGCGACCTGGACCTGGACATGTTCAACGGCAGCCTGGAGTGCGACATGGAGAGCATCA
TCAGAAGCGAGCTGATGGACGCCGACGGCCTGGACTTCAACTTCGACAGCTAGGCCGCTCGAGGAGGGCC
CGAACAAAAACTCATCTCAGAAGAGGATCTGAATAGCGCCGTCGACCATCATCATAATCATCATTGAGTT
TAAACCCGCTGATCAGCCTCGACTGTGCCTTCTAGTTGCCAGCCATCTGTTGTTTGCCCCTCCCCCGTGC
CTTCCTTGACCCTGGAAGGTGCCACTCCCACTGTCCTTTCCTAATAAAATGAGGAAATTGCATCGCATTG
TCTGAGTAGGTGTCATTCTATTCTGGGGGGTGGGGTGGGGCAGGACAGCAAGGGGGAGGATTGGGAAGAC
AATAGCAGGCATGCTGGGGATGCGGTGGGCTCTATGGAGATCTATCGATGTTCTGGGGATGCGGTGGGCT
CTATGGCTTCTGAGGCGGAAAGAACCAGCTGGGGCTCTAGGGGGTATCCCC
[124 nt withheld, positions 2992-3115]
C
[91 nt withheld, positions 3117-3207]
AGGGTGATGGTTCACGTACCTAGAAGTTCCTATTCCGAAGTTCCTATTCTCTAGAAAGTATAGGAACTTC
CTTGGCCAAAAAGCCTGAACTCACCGCGACGTCTGTCGAGAAGTTTCTGATCGAAAAGTTCGACAGCGTC
TCCGACCTGATGCAGCTCTCGGAGGGCGAAGAATCTCGTGCTTTCAGCTTCGATGTAGGAGGGCGTGGAT
ATGTCCTGCGGGTAAATAGCTGCGCCGATGGTTTCTACAAAGATCGTTATGTTTATCGGCACTTTGCATC
GGCCGCGCTCCCGATTCCGGAAGTGCTTGACATTGGGGAATTCAGCGAGAGCCTGACCTATTGCATCTCC
CGCCGTGCACAGGGTGTCACGTTGCAAGACCTGCCTGAAACCGAACTGCCCGCTGTTCTGCAGCCGGTCG
CGGAGGCCATGGATGCGATCGCTGCGGCCGATCTTAGCCAGACGAGCGGGTTCGGCCCATTCGGACCGCA
AGGAATCGGTCAATACACTACATGGCGTGATTTCATATGCGCGATTGCTGATCCCCATGTGTATCACTGG
CAAACTGTGATGGACGACACCGTCAGTGCGTCCGTCGCGCAGGCTCTCGATGAGCTGATGCTTTGGGCCG
AGGACTGCCCCGAAGTCCGGCACCTCGTGCACGCGGATTTCGGCTCCAACAATGTCCTGACGGACAATGG
CCGCATAACAGCGGTCATTGACTGGAGCGAGGCGATGTTCGGGGATTCCCAATACGAGGTCGCCAACATC
TTCTTCTGGAGGCCGTGGTTGGCTTGTATGGAGCAGCAGACGCGCTACTTCGAGCGGAGGCATCCGGAGC
TTGCAGGATCGCCGCGGCTCCGGGCGTATATGCTCCGCATTGGTCTTGACCAACTCTATCAGAGCTTGGT
TGACGGCAATTTCGATGATGCAGCTTGGGCGCAGGGTCGATGCGACGCAATCGTCCGATCCGGAGCCGGG
ACTGTCGGGCGTACACAAATCGCCCGCAGAAGCGCGGCCGTCTGGACCGATGGCTGTGTAGAAGTACTCG
CCGATAGTGGAAACCGACGCCCCAGCACTCGTCCGAGGGCAAAGGAATAGCACGTACTACGAGATTTCGA
TTCCACCGCCGCCTTCTATGAAAGGTTGGGCTTCGGAATCGTTTTCCGGGACGCCGGCTGGATGATCCTC
CAGCGCGGGGATCTCATGCTGGAGTTCTTCGCCCACCCCAACTTGTTTATTGCAGCTTATAATGGTTACA
AATAAAGCAATAGCATCACAAATTTCACAAATAAAGCATTTTTTTCACTGCATTCTAGTTGTGGTTTGTC
CAAACTCATCAATGTATCTTATCATGTCTGTATACCGTCGACCTCTAGCTAGAGCTTGGCGTAATCATGG
TCATAGCTGTTTCCTGTGTGAAATTGTTATCCGCTCACAATTCCACACAACATACGAGCCGGAAGCATAA
AGTGTAAAGCCTGGGGTGCCTAATGAGTGAGCTAACTCACATTAATTGCGTTGCGCTCACTGCCCGCTTT
CCAGTCGGGAAACCTGTCGTGCCAGCTGCATTAATGAATCGGCCAACGCGCGGGGAGAGGCGGTTTGCGT
ATTGGGCGCTCTTCCGCTTCCTCGCTCACTGACTCGCTGCGCTCGGTCGTTCGGCTGCGGCGAGCGGTAT
CAGCTCACTCAAAGGCGGTAATACGGTTATCCACAGAATCAGGGGATAACGCAGGAAAGAACATGTGAGC
AAAAGGCCAGCAAAAGGCCAGGAACCGTAAAAAGGCCGCGTTGCTGGCGTTTTTCCATAGGCTCCGCCCC
CCTGACGAGCATCACAAAAATCGACGCTCAAGTCAGAGGTGGCGAAACCCGACAGGACTATAAAGATACC
AGGCGTTTCCCCCTGGAAGCTCCCTCGTGCGCTCTCCTGTTCCGACCCTGCCGCTTACCGGATACCTGTC
CGCCTTTCTCCCTTCGGGAAGCGTGGCGCTTTCTCATAGCTCACGCTGTAGGTATCTCAGTTCGGTGTAG
GTCGTTCGCTCCAAGCTGGGCTGTGTGCACGAACCCCCCGTTCAGCCCGACCGCTGCGCCTTATCCGGTA
ACTATCGTCTTGAGTCCAACCCGGTAAGACACGACTTATCGCCACTGGCAGCAGCCACTGGTAACAGGAT
TAGCAGAGCGAGGTATGTAGGCGGTGCTACAGAGTTCTTGAAGTGGTGGCCTAACTACGGCTACACTAGA
AGAACAGTATTTGGTATCTGCGCTCTGCTGAAGCCAGTTACCTTCGGAAAAAGAGTTGGTAGCTCTTGAT
CCGGCAAACAAACCACCGCTGGTAGCGGTGGTTTTTTTGTTTGCAAGCAGCAGATTACGCGCAGAAAAAA
AGGA
